Addgene plasmid #157600: pD649-HAsp-PTPRF-COMP5AP-AviTag-9xHis
Purpose: Mammalian expression of cell-surface protein extracellular domain fused to COMP5AP-AviTag-9xHis. Protein is secreted from cells.
Depositing lab: Chris Garcia. Depositing organization: Stanford University. Publication: A Human IgSF Cell-Surface Interactome Reveals a Complex Network of Protein-Protein Interactions. Wojtowicz WM, Vielmetter J, Fernandes RA, Siepe DH, Eastman CL, Chisholm GB, Cox S, Klock H, Anderson PW, Rue SM, Miller JJ, Glaser SM, Bragstad ML, Vance J, Lam AW, Lesley SA, Zinn K, Garcia KC. Cell. 2020 Aug 20;182(4):1027-1043.e17. doi: 10.1016/j.cell.2020.07.025. PubMed 32822567.
Backbone
  Vector backbone: pD649
  Backbone size w/o insert (bp): 7153
  Vector type: Mammalian Expression
Growth in bacteria
  Bacterial resistance: Ampicillin, 100 μg/mL
  Growth temperature: 37°C
  Growth strain: DH5alpha
  Copy number: High Copy
Gene/Insert
  Gene/Insert name: PTPRF
  Species: H. sapiens (human)
  Insert size (bp): 3702
  Entrez Gene: PTPRF (a.k.a. BNAH2, LAR)
  Promoter: CMV/SP6
  Tag / fusion protein: COMP5AP-AviTag-9xHis (C terminal on backbone)
  Cloning method: Restriction Enzyme; 5′ cloning site GCGGCCGC (not destroyed); 3′ cloning site GGCGCGCC (not destroyed)
  Sequencing primers: 5′ ATTTAGGTGACACTATAG; 3′ CGTCGCACTCCATCACGGTG
Resource information
  A portion of this plasmid was derived from a plasmid made by: synthesis by ThermoFisher
Terms and licenses: Academic/Nonprofit Terms; Industry Terms: Not Available to Industry
Depositor comments: Some plasmids in this collection may have an IS4-like element ISVsa5 family transposase upstream of the CMV promoter.
How to cite: pD649-HAsp-PTPRF-COMP5AP-AviTag-9xHis was a gift from Chris Garcia (Addgene plasmid # 157600 ; http://n2t.net/addgene:157600 ; RRID:Addgene_157600)
