[The description below was written by a language model from this plasmid's Addgene catalogue record and pLannotate feature annotations shown in this document.]
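Description:
pD649-HAsp-PTPRF-COMP5AP-AviTag-9xHis is a mammalian expression plasmid of about 10.9 kb, built on the pD649 backbone, for producing the extracellular domain of human PTPRF (also called LAR, a receptor-type protein tyrosine phosphatase) as a secreted, multimerised reporter fusion. It is maintained in E. coli at high copy through a ColE1/pUC-type origin and selected with ampicillin via the bla gene. The annotation also picks up an SV40 promoter/EM7 promoter unit driving a puromycin N-acetyltransferase sequence followed by an SV40 poly(A) signal, which would allow selection in mammalian cells, although the catalogue entry does not list a mammalian marker. Short annotated fragments of KanR, lacZα, ble and an f1 origin appear to be non-functional remnants.

Expression is driven by the CMV enhancer and promoter, followed by a fragment of CMV intron A and an SP6 promoter, which could support in vitro transcription and also serves as a sequencing primer site. The open reading frame begins with a signal peptide: the name indicates an HA-derived leader, while the automated annotation labels a partial match to an IgH signal sequence. The PTPRF ectodomain is cloned between preserved NotI and AscI sites. It is fused at its C terminus to the coiled-coil region of rat cartilage oligomeric matrix protein (COMP), which assembles into pentamers, and then to human placental alkaline phosphatase, an AviTag for enzymatic biotinylation and a polyhistidine tag, ending at a bGH poly(A) signal. Pentamerisation raises avidity for weak binding partners, the phosphatase provides an enzymatic readout, and the tags permit capture and purification. The construct belongs to a collection used to screen extracellular interactions among human IgSF cell-surface proteins. The depositor notes that some plasmids in this collection may carry an IS4-like transposase insertion upstream of the CMV promoter.
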