Features (pLannotate 1.2.2; 24 found; start..end, strand, type, name):
    119..143     -  CDS            KanR (fragment): aminoglycoside phosphotransferase; aph(3')-Ia; confers resistance to kanamycin
    254..842     +  rep_origin     ori: high-copy-number ColE1/pMB1/pBR322/pUC origin of replication
   1067..1084    +  terminator     rrnB T2 terminator (fragment): transcription terminator T2 from the E. coli rrnB gene
   1109..1128    -  CDS            lacZα (fragment): LacZα fragment of β-galactosidase; lacZ fragment
   1582..1602    +  protein_bind   lac operator (fragment): The lac repressor binds to the lac operator to inhibit transcription in E. coli. This inhibition can be relieved by adding lactose or isopropyl-β-D-thiogalactopyranoside (IPTG). lac repressor encoded by lacI
   1843..2146    +  enhancer       CMV enhancer: human cytomegalovirus immediate early enhancer
   2147..2350    +  promoter       CMV promoter: human cytomegalovirus (CMV) immediate early promoter
   2486..2529    +  intron         CMV intron (fragment): modified intron A from human cytomegalovirus
   2581..2599    +  promoter       SP6 promoter: promoter for bacteriophage SP6 RNA polymerase
   2603..2640    +  CDS            IgH signal sequence (fragment): signal sequence from the mouse immunoglobulin heavy chain variable region
   2674..6450    +  CDS            PTPRF (fragment): PTPRF_HUMAN - Also known as LAR. Experimental evidence at protein level: Swiss-Prot protein existence level 1. The first PTPase domain has enzymatic activity, while the second one seems to affect the substrate specificity of the first one. From Homo sapiens (Human).
   6547..6726    +  CDS            Comp (fragment): COMP_RAT - Experimental evidence at protein level: Swiss-Prot protein existence level 1. May play a role in the structural integrity of cartilage via its interaction with other extracellular matrix proteins such as the collagens and fibronectin. Can mediate the interaction of chondrocytes with the cartilage extracellular matrix through interaction with cell surface integrin receptors. Could play a role in the pathogenesis of osteoarthritis. Potent suppressor of apoptosis in both primary chondrocytes and transformed cells. Suppresses apoptosis by blocking the activation of caspase-3 and by indu
   6714..8166    +  CDS            SEAP (fragment): secreted alkaline phosphatase from human placenta The natural enzyme has a C-terminal transmembrane sequence that is replaced by a GPI anchor.
   8191..8232    +  CDS            AviTag™ (fragment): peptide tag that allows for enzymatic biotinylation
   8236..8259    +  CDS            8xHis: 8xHis affinity tag
   8405..8516    +  polyA_signal   bGH poly(A) signal: bovine growth hormone polyadenylation signal
   8517..8625    +  rep_origin     f1 ori (fragment): f1 bacteriophage origin of replication; arrow indicates direction of (+) strand synthesis
   8639..8968    +  promoter       SV40 promoter: SV40 enhancer and early promoter
   9016..9063    +  promoter       EM7 promoter: synthetic bacterial promoter&nbsp
   9082..9681    +  CDS            PuroR (fragment): puromycin N-acetyltransferase; pac from Streptomyces; confers resistance to puromycin
   9691..9816    +  CDS            ble (fragment): BLE_KLEPN - Experimental evidence at protein level: Swiss-Prot protein existence level 1. Binding protein with a strong affinity to the bleomycin family of antibiotics. Binds to CL990; an antimitotic-antibiotic compound. From Klebsiella pneumoniae.
   9811..9932    +  polyA_signal   SV40 poly(A) signal: SV40 polyadenylation signal
   9985..10845   -  CDS            AmpR: β-lactamase; bla; confers resistance to ampicillin, carbenicillin, and related antibiotics
  10848..89      -  promoter       AmpR promoter (fragment) (across the origin): bla
>Addgene plasmid #157600 | pD649-HAsp-PTPRF-COMP5AP-AviTag-9xHis | depositor full sequence | sequence record 304309 | Full Sequence
TTTCAATATTATTGAAGCATTTATCAGGGTTATTGTCTCATGAGCGGATACATATTTGAATGTATTTAGA
AAAATAAACAAATAGGGGTCAGTGTTACAACCAATTAACCAATTCTGAACATTATCGCGAGCCCATTTAT
ACCTGAATATGGCTCATAACACCCCTTGCTCATGACCAAAATCCCTTAACGTGAGTTACGCGCGCGTCGT
TCCACTGAGCGTCAGACCCCGTAGAAAAGATCAAAGGATCTTCTTGAGATCCTTTTTTTCTGCGCGTAAT
CTGCTGCTTGCAAACAAAAAAACCACCGCTACCAGCGGTGGTTTGTTTGCCGGATCAAGAGCTACCAACT
CTTTTTCCGAAGGTAACTGGCTTCAGCAGAGCGCAGATACCAAATACTGTTCTTCTAGTGTAGCCGTAGT
TAGCCCACCACTTCAAGAACTCTGTAGCACCGCCTACATACCTCGCTCTGCTAATCCTGTTACCAGTGGC
TGCTGCCAGTGGCGATAAGTCGTGTCTTACCGGGTTGGACTCAAGACGATAGTTACCGGATAAGGCGCAG
CGGTCGGGCTGAACGGGGGGTTCGTGCACACAGCCCAGCTTGGAGCGAACGACCTACACCGAACTGAGAT
ACCTACAGCGTGAGCTATGAGAAAGCGCCACGCTTCCCGAAGGGAGAAAGGCGGACAGGTATCCGGTAAG
CGGCAGGGTCGGAACAGGAGAGCGCACGAGGGAGCTTCCAGGGGGAAACGCCTGGTATCTTTATAGTCCT
GTCGGGTTTCGCCACCTCTGACTTGAGCGTCGATTTTTGTGATGCTCGTCAGGGGGGCGGAGCCTATGGA
AAAACGCCAGCAACGCGGCCTTTTTACGGTTCCTGGCCTTTTGCTGGCCTTTTGCTCACATGTTCTTTCC
TGCGTTATCCCCTGATTCTGTGGATAACCGTATTACCGCCTTTGAGTGAGCTGATACCGCTCGCCGCAGC
CGAACGACCGAGCGCAGCGAGTCAGTGAGCGAGGAAGCGGAAGGCGAGAGTAGGGAACTGCCAGGCATCA
AACTAAGCAGAAGGCCCCTGACGGATGGCCTTTTTGCGTTTCTACAAACTCTTTCTGTGTTGTAAAACGA
CGGCCAGTCTTAAGCTCGGGCCCCCTGGGCGGTTCTGATAACGAGTAATCGTTAATCCGCAAATAACGTA
AAAACCCGCTTCGGCGGGTTTTTTTATGGGGGGAGTTTAGGGAAAGAGCATTTGTCAGAATATTTAAGGG
CGCCTGTCACTTTGCTTGATATATGAGAATTATTTAACCTTATAAATGAGAAAAAAGCAACGCACTTTAA
ATAAGATACGTTGCTTTTTCGATTGATGAACACCTATAATTAAACTATTCATCTATTATTTATGATTTTT
TGTATATACAATATTTCTAGTTTGTTAAAGAGAATTAAGAAAATAAATCTCGAAAATAATAAAGGGAAAA
TCAGTTTTTGATATCAAAATTATACATGTCAACGATAATACAAAATATAATACAAACTATAAGATGTTAT
CAGTATTTATTATCATTTAGAATAAATTTTGTGTCGCCCTTAATTGTGAGCGGATAACAATTACGAGCTT
CATGCACAGTGGCGTTGACTCAATATTGGCCATTAGCCATATTATTCATTGGTTATATAGCATAAATCAA
TATTGGCTATTGGCCATTGCATACGTTGTATCTATATCATAATATGTACATTTATATTGGCTCATGTCCA
ATATGACCGCCATGTTGGCATTGATTATTGACTAGTTATTAATAGTAATCAATTACGGGGTCATTAGTTC
ATAGCCCATATATGGAGTTCCGCGTTACATAACTTACGGTAAATGGCCCGCCTGGCTGACCGCCCAACGA
CCCCCGCCCATTGACGTCAATAATGACGTATGTTCCCATAGTAACGCCAATAGGGACTTTCCATTGACGT
CAATGGGTGGAGTATTTACGGTAAACTGCCCACTTGGCAGTACATCAAGTGTATCATATGCCAAGTACGC
CCCCTATTGACGTCAATGACGGTAAATGGCCCGCCTGGCATTATGCCCAGTACATGACCTTATGGGACTT
TCCTACTTGGCAGTACATCTACGTATTAGTCATCGCTATTACCATGGTGATGCGGTTTTGGCAGTACATC
AATGGGCGTGGATAGCGGTTTGACTCACGGGGATTTCCAAGTCTCCACCCCATTGACGTCAATGGGAGTT
TGTTTTGGCACCAAAATCAACGGGACTTTCCAAAATGTCGTAACAACTCCGCCCCATTGACGCAAATGGG
CGGTAGGCGTGTACGGTGGGAGGTCTATATAAGCAGAGCTCGTTTAGTGAACCGTCAGATCGCCTGGAGA
CGCCATCCACGCTGTTTTGACCTCCATAGAAGACACCGGGACCGATCCAGCCTCCGCGGCCGGGAACGGT
GCATTGGAACGCGGATTCCCCGTGCCAAGAGTGACGTAAGTACCGCCTATAGAGTCTATAGGCCCACCCC
CTTGGCTTCGTTAGAACGCGGCTACAATTAATACATAACCTTATGTATCATACACATACGATTTAGGTGA
CACTATAGAATAACATCCACTTTGCCTTTCTCTCCACAGGTGTCCACTCCCAGGTCCAACTGCACCTCGG
TTCTATCGAAAACGCGCCTGCTAGCGCCACCATGAAGACCATCATTGCCCTGAGCTACATCTTCTGCCTG
GTGTTCGCTGCGGCCGCCGATAGCAAGCCTGTGTTTATCAAGGTGCCCGAGGACCAGACTGGACTGTCTG
GCGGAGTTGCCAGCTTTGTGTGTCAGGCCACAGGCGAGCCTAAGCCTAGAATCACCTGGATGAAGAAAGG
CAAGAAGGTGTCCAGCCAGCGCTTCGAAGTGATCGAGTTTGATGATGGCGCCGGAAGCGTGCTGAGAATC
CAGCCTCTGAGAGTGCAGAGAGATGAGGCCATCTACGAGTGCACCGCCACAAATAGCCTGGGCGAGATCA
ATACCAGCGCCAAGCTGAGCGTGCTGGAAGAGGAACAGCTGCCTCCTGGCTTCCCCTCTATCGATATGGG
ACCTCAGCTGAAGGTGGTGGAAAAGGCCAGAACCGCCACTATGCTTTGTGCCGCTGGCGGCAATCCTGAT
CCTGAGATCAGCTGGTTCAAGGACTTCCTGCCTGTGGACCCTGCCACCAGCAATGGCAGAATCAAGCAGC
TGAGATCTGGCGCCCTGCAGATCGAGAGCAGCGAGGAAAGCGATCAGGGCAAATACGAGTGCGTGGCCAC
CAATAGCGCCGGCACAAGATATTCTGCCCCTGCCAACCTGTACGTCAGAGTGCGAAGAGTGGCCCCTAGA
TTCAGCATCCCTCCTAGCAGCCAAGAAGTGATGCCTGGCGGCTCCGTGAATCTGACATGTGTGGCTGTTG
GCGCCCCTATGCCTTACGTGAAATGGATGATGGGAGCCGAGGAACTGACCAAAGAGGACGAGATGCCCGT
GGGCAGAAATGTGCTGGAACTGAGCAATGTCGTGCGGAGCGCCAATTACACCTGTGTGGCCATCAGCAGC
CTGGGCATGATTGAGGCCACAGCTCAAGTGACAGTGAAGGCCCTGCCTAAGCCACCTATCGACCTGGTGG
TTACCGAGACAACCGCCACCTCTGTGACCCTGACATGGGATAGCGGCAATAGCGAGCCAGTGACCTACTA
CGGCATCCAGTATAGAGCCGCCGGAACAGAGGGCCCTTTTCAAGAAGTTGACGGCGTCGCCACCACCAGA
TATAGCATTGGCGGACTGAGCCCCTTCAGCGAGTACGCCTTTAGAGTGCTGGCCGTGAACTCTATCGGCA
GAGGACCTCCATCTGAGGCCGTTAGAGCTAGAACAGGCGAACAGGCCCCTTCTAGCCCTCCTAGAAGAGT
GCAGGCTAGAATGCTGAGCGCCAGCACAATGCTGGTGCAGTGGGAACCTCCTGAGGAACCCAATGGCCTC
GTGCGGGGCTACAGAGTGTACTACACACCCGATAGCAGACGGCCTCCTAACGCCTGGCACAAGCACAATA
CTGATGCCGGCCTGCTGACAACCGTGGGATCTCTGCTGCCTGGCATCACCTATAGCCTGCGCGTGCTGGC
TTTTACCGCCGTTGGAGATGGACCACCTTCTCCAACCATCCAAGTGAAAACCCAGCAGGGCGTTCCAGCT
CAGCCTGCCGATTTTCAGGCCGAGGTGGAAAGCGACACCCGCATTCAACTTAGCTGGCTGCTGCCTCCAC
AAGAGCGGATCATTATGTACGAGCTGGTGTACTGGGCCGCTGAGGATGAGGATCAGCAGCACAAAGTGAC
CTTCGATCCCACCAGCAGCTACACCCTGGAAGATCTGAAGCCCGACACACTGTACAGATTCCAGCTGGCC
GCTAGAAGCGATATGGGCGTGGGAGTGTTTACCCCTACCATCGAAGCCAGAACAGCCCAGAGCACACCTA
GCGCTCCTCCACAGAAAGTGATGTGCGTGTCCATGGGCAGCACCACAGTCAGAGTGTCTTGGGTGCCACC
TCCTGCCGACAGCAGAAATGGCGTGATCACACAGTACAGCGTGGCCTATGAAGCCGTGGATGGCGAGGAT
AGAGGCAGACACGTGGTGGATGGAATCAGCAGAGAGCACAGCTCTTGGGATCTCGTGGGCCTCGAGAAGT
GGACCGAGTATAGAGTGTGGGTCCGAGCACACACAGATGTCGGACCTGGACCTGAAAGCAGCCCTGTGCT
CGTGCGGACAGATGAGGATGTTCCTAGCGGACCTCCTCGGAAGGTGGAAGTGGAACCTCTGAATAGCACC
GCCGTGCACGTGTACTGGAAGCTGCCTGTGCCTTCTAAGCAGCACGGCCAGATCAGAGGCTACCAAGTGA
CATACGTGCGGCTGGAAAATGGCGAGCCAAGAGGCCTGCCTATCATCCAGGATGTGATGCTGGCTGAAGC
CCAGTGGCGGCCTGAGGAATCTGAGGACTACGAAACCACCATCAGCGGGCTGACCCCTGAGACAACATAC
TCTGTGACAGTGGCCGCCTACACCACAAAAGGCGACGGCGCTAGATCCAAGCCTAAGATCGTGACCACAA
CAGGCGCTGTGCCTGGCAGACCTACCATGATGATCAGCACCACCGCCATGAACACAGCCCTGCTGCAGTG
GCACCCTCCTAAAGAACTGCCTGGCGAGCTGCTGGGCTATAGACTGCAGTACTGTAGAGCCGACGAGGCC
AGACCTAACACCATCGACTTCGGCAAGGACGACCAGCACTTTACAGTGACCGGCCTGCACAAGGGCACCA
CCTACATTTTTAGACTGGCCGCCAAGAACAGAGCCGGCCTGGGAGAAGAGTTCGAGAAAGAGATCAGAAC
CCCAGAGGATCTGCCCAGCGGCTTCCCTCAGAATCTGCACGTGACAGGCCTGACCACCTCTACCACAGAA
CTTGCTTGGGACCCTCCAGTGCTGGCAGAGAGAAATGGCCGGATCATCTCCTACACCGTGGTGTTCAGAG
ACATCAACAGCCAGCAAGAGCTGCAGAACATCACCACCGACACCAGATTCACCCTGACCGGACTGAAGCC
TGATACCACCTACGACATCAAAGTCCGCGCCTGGACCAGCAAAGGCTCTGGACCTCTGAGCCCTAGCATC
CAGAGCAGAACCATGCCAGTGGAACAGGTGTTCGCCAAGAATTTCAGAGTGGCCGCTGCCATGAAGACCA
GCGTGCTGTTGTCTTGGGAAGTGCCCGACAGCTACAAGAGCGCCGTGCCATTCAAGATCCTGTACAACGG
CCAGAGCGTTGAGGTGGACGGCCACAGCATGAGAAAGCTGATCGCCGACCTGCAGCCTAACACCGAGTAC
AGCTTCGTGCTGATGAACAGAGGAAGCTCTGCCGGCGGACTGCAGCACCTGGTGTCTATCAGAACAGCTC
CCGACCTGCTGCCACACAAACCTCTGCCTGCCAGCGCCTATATCGAGGACGGCAGATTCGATCTGAGCAT
GCCACACGTGCAGGACCCTTCTCTCGTGCGGTGGTTTTACATCGTGGTGGTGCCTATCGACAGAGTCGGC
GGATCTATGCTGACCCCAAGATGGTCCACACCAGAGGAACTGGAACTGGACGAACTGCTGGAAGCCATCG
AGCAAGGCGGCGAGGAACAACGCAGAAGAAGAAGGCAGGCCGAGCGCCTGAAACCTTATGTGGCTGCTCA
ACTGGACGTGCTGCCCGAGACATTCACACTGGGCGACAAGAAGAACTACCGGGGCTTCTACAACCGGCCA
CTGAGCCCTGATCTGAGCTACCAGTGTTTCGTGCTGGCCTCTCTGAAAGAACCCATGGACCAGAAGAGAT
ACGCCAGCTCTCCCTACAGCGACGAGATCGTGGTGCAAGTGACTCCCGCTCAGCAGCAAGAGGAACCCGA
AATGCTTTGGGGCGCGCCGGAAGATCAAGTTGATCCAAGATTGATTGATGGCAAGGGCGGATCTCTGGAG
GTGCTGTTCCAGGGACCAGGCGGAAGCGGCAATCCCGGCGGCGATCTGGCCCCCCAGATGCTGCGCGAGC
TGCAGGAGACCAATGCCGCCCTGCAGGACGTGCGCGAGCTGCTGCGCCACCGCGTGAAGGAGATCACCTT
CCTGAAGAACACCGTGATGGAGTGCGACGCCTGCGGTATGCAGCCCTCTAGAGGCTCCGGCTCCATCATC
CCAGTTGAGGAGGAGAACCCGGACTTCTGGAACCGCGAGGCAGCCGAGGCCCTGGGTGCCGCCAAGAAGC
TGCAGCCTGCACAGACAGCCGCCAAGAACCTCATCATCTTCCTGGGCGATGGGATGGGGGTGTCTACGGT
GACAGCTGCCAGGATCCTAAAAGGGCAGAAGAAGGACAAACTGGGGCCTGAGATACCCCTGGCCATGGAC
CGCTTCCCATATGTGGCTCTGTCCAAGACATACAATGTAGACAAACATGTGCCAGACAGTGGAGCCACAG
CCACGGCCTACCTGTGCGGGGTCAAGGGCAACTTCCAGACCATTGGCTTGAGTGCAGCCGCCCGCTTTAA
CCAGTGCAACACGACACGCGGCAACGAGGTCATCTCCGTGATGAATCGGGCCAAGAAAGCAGGGAAGTCA
GTGGGAGTGGTAACCACCACACGAGTGCAGCACGCCTCGCCAGCCGGCACCTACGCCCACACGGTGAACC
GCAACTGGTACTCGGACGCCGACGTGCCTGCCTCGGCCCGCCAGGAGGGGTGCCAGGACATCGCTACGCA
GCTCATCTCCAACATGGACATTGACGTGATCCTAGGTGGAGGCCGAAAGTACATGTTTCGCATGGGAACC
CCAGACCCTGAGTACCCAGATGACTACAGCCAAGGTGGGACCAGGCTGGACGGGAAGAATCTGGTGCAGG
AATGGCTGGCGAAGCGCCAGGGTGCCCGGTATGTGTGGAACCGCACTGAGCTCATGCAGGCTTCCCTGGA
CCCGTCTGTGACCCATCTCATGGGTCTCTTTGAGCCTGGAGACATGAAATACGAGATCCACCGAGACTCC
ACACTGGACCCCTCCCTGATGGAGATGACAGAGGCTGCCCTGCGCCTGCTGAGCAGGAACCCCCGCGGCT
TCTTCCTCTTCGTGGAGGGTGGTCGCATCGACCATGGTCATCATGAAAGCAGGGCTTACCGGGCACTGAC
TGAGACGATCATGTTCGACGACGCCATTGAGAGGGCGGGCCAGCTCACCAGCGAGGAGGACACGCTGAGC
CTCGTCACTGCCGACCACTCCCACGTCTTCTCCTTCGGAGGCTACCCCCTGCGAGGGAGCTCCATCTTCG
GGCTGGCCCCTGGCAAGGCCCGGGACAGGAAGGCCTACACGGTCCTCCTATACGGAAACGGTCCAGGCTA
TGTGCTCAAGGACGGCGCCCGGCCGGATGTTACCGAGAGCGAGAGCGGGAGCCCCGAGTATCGGCAGCAG
TCAGCAGTGCCCCTGGACGAAGAGACCCACGCAGGCGAGGACGTGGCGGTGTTCGCGCGCGGCCCGCAGG
CGCACCTGGTTCACGGCGTGCAGGAGCAGACCTTCATAGCGCACGTCATGGCCTTCGCCGCCTGCCTGGA
GCCCTACACCGCCTGCGACCTGGCGCCCCCCGCCGGCACCACCGACGCCGCGCACCCGGGTGGCGGAGGA
CTGAACGACATCTTCGAGGCTCAGAAAATCGAATGGCACGAACATCACCATCACCATCACCATCACCATT
AAGGCCGGCCTGTAGTCACTGGCACAACGCGTTACCCGGTAAGCCAATCGGGTATACACGGTCGTCATAC
TGCAGACAGGGTTCTTCTACTTTGCAAGATAGTCTTGAGTAGTAAAATAAATAGATAGAGAAAATCAGCC
TCGACTGTGCCTTCTAGTTGCCAGCCATCTGTTGTTTGCCCCTCCCCCGTGCCTTCCTTGACCCTGGAAG
GTGCCACTCCCACTGTCCTTTCCTAATAAAATGAGGAAATTGCATCACAACACTCAACCCTATCTCGGTC
TATTCTTTTGATTTATAAGGGATTTTGCCGATTTCGGCCTATTGGTTAAAAAATGAGCTGATTTAACAAA
AATTTAACGCGAATTAATTCTGTGGAATGTGTGTCAGTTAGGGTGTGGAAAGTCCCCAGGCTCCCCAGCA
GGCAGAAGTATGCAAAGCATGCATCTCAATTAGTCAGCAACCAGGTGTGGAAAGTCCCCAGGCTCCCCAG
CAGGCAGAAGTATGCAAAGCATGCATCTCAATTAGTCAGCAACCATAGTCCCGCCCCTAACTCCGCCCAT
CCCGCCCCTAACTCCGCCCAGTTCCGCCCATTCTCCGCCCCATGGCTGACTAATTTTTTTTATTTATGCA
GAGGCCGAGGCCGCCTCTGCCTCTGAGCTATTCCAGAAGTAGTGAGGAGGCTTTTTTGGAGGCCTAGGCT
TTTGCAAAAAGCTCCCGGGAGCTTGTATATCCATTTTCGGATCTGATCAGCACGTGTTGACAATTAATCA
TCGGCATAGTATATCGGCATAGTATAATACGACAAGGTGAGGAACTAAACCATGACCGAGTACAAGCCCA
CGGTGCGCCTCGCCACCCGCGACGACGTCCCCAGGGCCGTACGCACCCTCGCCGCCGCGTTCGCCGACTA
CCCCGCCACGCGCCACACCGTCGATCCGGACCGCCACATCGAGCGGGTCACCGAGCTGCAAGAACTCTTC
CTCACGCGCGTCGGGCTCGACATCGGCAAGGTGTGGGTCGCGGACGACGGCGCCGCGGTGGCGGTCTGGA
CCACGCCGGAGAGCGTCGAAGCGGGGGCGGTGTTCGCCGAGATCGGCCCGCGCATGGCCGAGTTGAGCGG
TTCCCGGCTGGCCGCGCAGCAACAGATGGAAGGCCTCCTGGCGCCGCACCGGCCCAAGGAGCCCGCGTGG
TTCCTGGCCACCGTCGGCGTCTCGCCCGACCACCAGGGCAAGGGTCTGGGCAGCGCCGTCGTGCTCCCCG
GAGTGGAGGCGGCCGAGCGCGCCGGGGTGCCCGCCTTCCTGGAGACATCCGCGCCCCGCAACCTCCCCTT
CTACGAGCGGCTCGGCTTCACCGTCACCGCCGACGTCGAGGTGCCCGAAGGACCGCGCACCTGGTGCATG
ACCCGCAAGCCCGGTGCCTGACACGTGCTACGAGATTTCGATTCCACCGCCGCCTTCTATGAAAGGTTGG
GCTTCGGAATCGTTTTCCGGGACGCCGGCTGGATGATCCTCCAGCGCGGGGATCTCATGCTGGAGTTCTT
CGCCCACCCCAACTTGTTTATTGCAGCTTATAATGGTTACAAATAAAGCAATAGCATCACAAATTTCACA
AATAAAGCATTTTTTTCACTGCATTCTAGTTGTGGTTTGTCCAAACTCATCAATGTATCTTATCATGTCT
GTATACCGTCGACCTCTAGCTAGAGCTTGGCGTAATCATGGTCATTACCAATGCTTAATCAGTGAGGCAC
CTATCTCAGCGATCTGTCTATTTCGTTCATCCATAGTTGCCTGACTCCCCGTCGTGTAGATAACTACGAT
ACGGGAGGGCTTACCATCTGGCCCCAGCGCTGCGATGATACCGCGAGAACCACGCTCACCGGCTCCGGAT
TTATCAGCAATAAACCAGCCAGCCGGAAGGGCCGAGCGCAGAAGTGGTCCTGCAACTTTATCCGCCTCCA
TCCAGTCTATTAATTGTTGCCGGGAAGCTAGAGTAAGTAGTTCGCCAGTTAATAGTTTGCGCAACGTTGT
TGCCATCGCTACAGGCATCGTGGTGTCACGCTCGTCGTTTGGTATGGCTTCATTCAGCTCCGGTTCCCAA
CGATCAAGGCGAGTTACATGATCCCCCATGTTGTGCAAAAAAGCGGTTAGCTCCTTCGGTCCTCCGATCG
TTGTCAGAAGTAAGTTGGCCGCAGTGTTATCACTCATGGTTATGGCAGCACTGCATAATTCTCTTACTGT
CATGCCATCCGTAAGATGCTTTTCTGTGACTGGTGAGTACTCAACCAAGTCATTCTGAGAATAGTGTATG
CGGCGACCGAGTTGCTCTTGCCCGGCGTCAATACGGGATAATACCGCGCCACATAGCAGAACTTTAAAAG
TGCTCATCATTGGAAAACGTTCTTCGGGGCGAAAACTCTCAAGGATCTTACCGCTGTTGAGATCCAGTTC
GATGTAACCCACTCGTGCACCCAACTGATCTTCAGCATCTTTTACTTTCACCAGCGTTTCTGGGTGAGCA
AAAACAGGAAGGCAAAATGCCGCAAAAAAGGGAATAAGGGCGACACGGAAATGTTGAATACTCATATTCT
TCCTT
