>Addgene plasmid #157600 | pD649-HAsp-PTPRF-COMP5AP-AviTag-9xHis | depositor partial sequence | sequence record 304310 | insert (extracellular domain)
GATAGCAAGCCTGTGTTTATCAAGGTGCCCGAGGACCAGACTGGACTGTCTGGCGGAGTTGCCAGCTTTG
TGTGTCAGGCCACAGGCGAGCCTAAGCCTAGAATCACCTGGATGAAGAAAGGCAAGAAGGTGTCCAGCCA
GCGCTTCGAAGTGATCGAGTTTGATGATGGCGCCGGAAGCGTGCTGAGAATCCAGCCTCTGAGAGTGCAG
AGAGATGAGGCCATCTACGAGTGCACCGCCACAAATAGCCTGGGCGAGATCAATACCAGCGCCAAGCTGA
GCGTGCTGGAAGAGGAACAGCTGCCTCCTGGCTTCCCCTCTATCGATATGGGACCTCAGCTGAAGGTGGT
GGAAAAGGCCAGAACCGCCACTATGCTTTGTGCCGCTGGCGGCAATCCTGATCCTGAGATCAGCTGGTTC
AAGGACTTCCTGCCTGTGGACCCTGCCACCAGCAATGGCAGAATCAAGCAGCTGAGATCTGGCGCCCTGC
AGATCGAGAGCAGCGAGGAAAGCGATCAGGGCAAATACGAGTGCGTGGCCACCAATAGCGCCGGCACAAG
ATATTCTGCCCCTGCCAACCTGTACGTCAGAGTGCGAAGAGTGGCCCCTAGATTCAGCATCCCTCCTAGC
AGCCAAGAAGTGATGCCTGGCGGCTCCGTGAATCTGACATGTGTGGCTGTTGGCGCCCCTATGCCTTACG
TGAAATGGATGATGGGAGCCGAGGAACTGACCAAAGAGGACGAGATGCCCGTGGGCAGAAATGTGCTGGA
ACTGAGCAATGTCGTGCGGAGCGCCAATTACACCTGTGTGGCCATCAGCAGCCTGGGCATGATTGAGGCC
ACAGCTCAAGTGACAGTGAAGGCCCTGCCTAAGCCACCTATCGACCTGGTGGTTACCGAGACAACCGCCA
CCTCTGTGACCCTGACATGGGATAGCGGCAATAGCGAGCCAGTGACCTACTACGGCATCCAGTATAGAGC
CGCCGGAACAGAGGGCCCTTTTCAAGAAGTTGACGGCGTCGCCACCACCAGATATAGCATTGGCGGACTG
AGCCCCTTCAGCGAGTACGCCTTTAGAGTGCTGGCCGTGAACTCTATCGGCAGAGGACCTCCATCTGAGG
CCGTTAGAGCTAGAACAGGCGAACAGGCCCCTTCTAGCCCTCCTAGAAGAGTGCAGGCTAGAATGCTGAG
CGCCAGCACAATGCTGGTGCAGTGGGAACCTCCTGAGGAACCCAATGGCCTCGTGCGGGGCTACAGAGTG
TACTACACACCCGATAGCAGACGGCCTCCTAACGCCTGGCACAAGCACAATACTGATGCCGGCCTGCTGA
CAACCGTGGGATCTCTGCTGCCTGGCATCACCTATAGCCTGCGCGTGCTGGCTTTTACCGCCGTTGGAGA
TGGACCACCTTCTCCAACCATCCAAGTGAAAACCCAGCAGGGCGTTCCAGCTCAGCCTGCCGATTTTCAG
GCCGAGGTGGAAAGCGACACCCGCATTCAACTTAGCTGGCTGCTGCCTCCACAAGAGCGGATCATTATGT
ACGAGCTGGTGTACTGGGCCGCTGAGGATGAGGATCAGCAGCACAAAGTGACCTTCGATCCCACCAGCAG
CTACACCCTGGAAGATCTGAAGCCCGACACACTGTACAGATTCCAGCTGGCCGCTAGAAGCGATATGGGC
GTGGGAGTGTTTACCCCTACCATCGAAGCCAGAACAGCCCAGAGCACACCTAGCGCTCCTCCACAGAAAG
TGATGTGCGTGTCCATGGGCAGCACCACAGTCAGAGTGTCTTGGGTGCCACCTCCTGCCGACAGCAGAAA
TGGCGTGATCACACAGTACAGCGTGGCCTATGAAGCCGTGGATGGCGAGGATAGAGGCAGACACGTGGTG
GATGGAATCAGCAGAGAGCACAGCTCTTGGGATCTCGTGGGCCTCGAGAAGTGGACCGAGTATAGAGTGT
GGGTCCGAGCACACACAGATGTCGGACCTGGACCTGAAAGCAGCCCTGTGCTCGTGCGGACAGATGAGGA
TGTTCCTAGCGGACCTCCTCGGAAGGTGGAAGTGGAACCTCTGAATAGCACCGCCGTGCACGTGTACTGG
AAGCTGCCTGTGCCTTCTAAGCAGCACGGCCAGATCAGAGGCTACCAAGTGACATACGTGCGGCTGGAAA
ATGGCGAGCCAAGAGGCCTGCCTATCATCCAGGATGTGATGCTGGCTGAAGCCCAGTGGCGGCCTGAGGA
ATCTGAGGACTACGAAACCACCATCAGCGGGCTGACCCCTGAGACAACATACTCTGTGACAGTGGCCGCC
TACACCACAAAAGGCGACGGCGCTAGATCCAAGCCTAAGATCGTGACCACAACAGGCGCTGTGCCTGGCA
GACCTACCATGATGATCAGCACCACCGCCATGAACACAGCCCTGCTGCAGTGGCACCCTCCTAAAGAACT
GCCTGGCGAGCTGCTGGGCTATAGACTGCAGTACTGTAGAGCCGACGAGGCCAGACCTAACACCATCGAC
TTCGGCAAGGACGACCAGCACTTTACAGTGACCGGCCTGCACAAGGGCACCACCTACATTTTTAGACTGG
CCGCCAAGAACAGAGCCGGCCTGGGAGAAGAGTTCGAGAAAGAGATCAGAACCCCAGAGGATCTGCCCAG
CGGCTTCCCTCAGAATCTGCACGTGACAGGCCTGACCACCTCTACCACAGAACTTGCTTGGGACCCTCCA
GTGCTGGCAGAGAGAAATGGCCGGATCATCTCCTACACCGTGGTGTTCAGAGACATCAACAGCCAGCAAG
AGCTGCAGAACATCACCACCGACACCAGATTCACCCTGACCGGACTGAAGCCTGATACCACCTACGACAT
CAAAGTCCGCGCCTGGACCAGCAAAGGCTCTGGACCTCTGAGCCCTAGCATCCAGAGCAGAACCATGCCA
GTGGAACAGGTGTTCGCCAAGAATTTCAGAGTGGCCGCTGCCATGAAGACCAGCGTGCTGTTGTCTTGGG
AAGTGCCCGACAGCTACAAGAGCGCCGTGCCATTCAAGATCCTGTACAACGGCCAGAGCGTTGAGGTGGA
CGGCCACAGCATGAGAAAGCTGATCGCCGACCTGCAGCCTAACACCGAGTACAGCTTCGTGCTGATGAAC
AGAGGAAGCTCTGCCGGCGGACTGCAGCACCTGGTGTCTATCAGAACAGCTCCCGACCTGCTGCCACACA
AACCTCTGCCTGCCAGCGCCTATATCGAGGACGGCAGATTCGATCTGAGCATGCCACACGTGCAGGACCC
TTCTCTCGTGCGGTGGTTTTACATCGTGGTGGTGCCTATCGACAGAGTCGGCGGATCTATGCTGACCCCA
AGATGGTCCACACCAGAGGAACTGGAACTGGACGAACTGCTGGAAGCCATCGAGCAAGGCGGCGAGGAAC
AACGCAGAAGAAGAAGGCAGGCCGAGCGCCTGAAACCTTATGTGGCTGCTCAACTGGACGTGCTGCCCGA
GACATTCACACTGGGCGACAAGAAGAACTACCGGGGCTTCTACAACCGGCCACTGAGCCCTGATCTGAGC
TACCAGTGTTTCGTGCTGGCCTCTCTGAAAGAACCCATGGACCAGAAGAGATACGCCAGCTCTCCCTACA
GCGACGAGATCGTGGTGCAAGTGACTCCCGCTCAGCAGCAAGAGGAACCCGAAATGCTTTGG
